>Addgene plasmid #213207 | CHRM1-DuET | addgene full sequence | sequence record 430894 | Addgene NGS Result
AGATTTATCAGCAATAAACCAGCCAGCCGGAAGGGCCGAGCGCAGAAGTGGTCCTGCAACTTTATCCGCC
TCCATCCAGTCTATTAATTGTTGCCGGGAAGCTAGAGTAAGTAGTTCGCCAGTTAATAGTTTGCGCAACG
TTGTTGCCATTGCTACAGGCATCGTGGTGTCACGCTCGTCGTTTGGTATGGCTTCATTCAGCTCCGGTTC
CCAACGATCAAGGCGAGTTACATGATCCCCCATGTTGTGCAAAAAAGCGGTTAGCTCCTTCGGTCCTCCG
ATCGTTGTCAGAAGTAAGTTGGCCGCAGTGTTATCACTCATGGTTATGGCAGCACTGCATAATTCTCTTA
CTGTCATGCCATCCGTAAGATGCTTTTCTGTGACTGGTGAGTACTCAACCAAGTCATTCTGAGAATAGTG
TATGCGGCGACCGAGTTGCTCTTGCCCGGCGTCAATACGGGATAATACCGCGCCACATAGCAGAACTTTA
AAAGTGCTCATCATTGGAAAACGTTCTTCGGGGCGAAAACTCTCAAGGATCTTACCGCTGTTGAGATCCA
GTTCGATGTAACCCACTCGTGCACCCAACTGATCTTCAGCATCTTTTACTTTCACCAGCGTTTCTGGGTG
AGCAAAAACAGGAAGGCAAAATGCCGCAAAAAAGGGAATAAGGGCGACACGGAAATGTTGAATACTCATA
CTCTTCCTTTTTCAATATTATTGAAGCATTTATCAGGGTTATTGTCTCATGAGCGGATACATATTTGAAT
GTATTTAGAAAAATAAACAAATAGGGGTTCCGCGCACATTTCCCCGAAAAGTGCCACCTGACGTCGACGG
ATCGGGAGATCTCCCGATCCCCTATGGTGCACTCTCAGTACAATCTGCTCTGATGCCGCATAGTTAAGCC
AGTATCTGCTCCCTGCTTGTGTGTTGGAGGTCGCTGAGTAGTGCGCGAGCAAAATTTAAGCTACAACAAG
GCAAGGCTTGACCGACATTTGCATGAAGAATCTGCTTAGGGTTAGGCGTTTTGCGCTGCTTCGCGATGTA
CGGGCCAGATATACGCGTTGACATTGATTATTGACTAGTTATTAATAGTAATCAATTACGGGGTCATTAG
TTCATAGCCCATATATGGAGTTCCGCGTTACATAACTTACGGTAAATGGCCCGCCTGGCTGACCGCCCAA
CGACCCCCGCCCATTGACGTCAATAATGACGTATGTTCCCATAGTAACGCCAATAGGGACTTTCCATTGA
CGTCAATGGGTGGAGTATTTACGGTAAACTGCCCACTTGGCAGTACATCAAGTGTATCATATGCCAAGTA
CGCCCCCTATTGACGTCAATGACGGTAAATGGCCCGCCTGGCATTATGCCCAGTACATGACCTTATGGGA
CTTTCCTACTTGGCAGTACATCTACGTATTAGTCATCGCTATTACCATGGTGATGCGGTTTTGGCAGTAC
ATCAATGGGCGTGGATAGCGGTTTGACTCACGGGGATTTCCAAGTCTCCACCCCATTGACGTCAATGGGA
GTTTGTTTTGGCACCAAAATCAACGGGACTTTCCAAAATGTCGTAACAACTCCGCCCCATTGACGCAAAT
GGGCGGTAGGCGTGTACGGTGGGAGGTCTATATAAGCAGAGCTCTCTGGCTAACTAGAGAACCCACTGCT
TACTGGCTTATCGAAATTAATACGACTCACTATAGGGAGACCCAAGCTGGCTAGCGTTTAAACTTAAGCT
TAGCGGCCGCGCCACCATGAAGACGATCATCGCCCTGAGCTACATCTTCTGCCTGGTATTCGCCGACTAC
AAGGACGATGATGACGCCAGCATCGATATGAATACAAGCGCTCCTCCAGCGGTTTCCCCAAATATTACGG
TGCTGGCACCTGGGAAAGGACCATGGCAAGTTGCTTTTATCGGTATCACCACCGGCTTGCTCTCCTTGGC
AACAGTCACGGGCAATTTGCTCGTACTGATCTCATTTAAGGTGAACACAGAGCTGAAAACAGTGAACAAC
TACTTCTTGTTGAGTTTGGCCTGTGCGGACCTTATTATCGGAACGTTTTCAATGAATCTGTATACAACCT
ATCTCCTGATGGGCCACTGGGCGCTGGGAACCCTTGCTTGCGACCTTTGGTTGGCCCTTGATTACGTGGC
GAGCAACGCAAGCGTCATGAATCTCCTGTTGATATCATTTGACAGGTATTTTTCTGTTACCCGGCCCCTG
AGCTACAGAGCTAAACGAACTCCACGACGCGCTGCACTGATGATTGGTCTGGCCTGGCTGGTCAGTTTTG
TCCTGTGGGCCCCTGCCATACTGTTTTGGCAGTACCTGGTGGGAGAGCGCACCGTGCTTGCAGGTCAGTG
CTATATACAGTTTCTGTCTCAGCCCATAATCACATTCGGCACCGCGATGGCGGCATTTTACTTGCCTGTG
ACTGTTATGTGTACTCTGTATTGGCGAATTTACCGCGAAACCGAGAATAGAGCCAGGGAACTTGCTGCAC
TGCAGGGTTCAGAGACACCCGGAAAGGGCGGCGGCTCCAGTAGTAGCAGTGAGAGAAGTCAACCTGGGGC
TGAAGGGTCCCCCGAGACTCCCCCAGGAAGGTGCTGCCGATGCTGCAGGGCCCCTAGATTGTTGCAGGCC
TACTCTTGGAAGGAGGAAGAGGAGGAAGACGAAGGCTCCATGGAGAGTCTCACCTCTTCAGAGGGGGAAG
AGCCAGGGAGCGAGGTGGTTATCAAGATGCCAATGGTGGACCCAGAAGCGCAGGCACCAACAAAACAGCC
CCCACGAAGTAGCCCCAACACCGTTAAAAGACCAACTAAAAAGGGGAGGGATCGCGCAGGCAAGGGTCAA
AAACCCAGGGGAAAGGAACAGCTGGCGAAGCGGAAAACCTTCAGCCTCGTGAAGGAAAAGAAAGCCGCAC
GAACCCTGTCCGCTATCTTGCTGGCTTTCATACTGACCTGGACGCCTTATAACATTATGGTGCTGGTCTC
CACCTTTTGTAAAGATTGCGTCCCAGAGACACTTTGGGAGCTGGGGTACTGGCTGTGCTATGTGAACTCC
ACAATTAACCCAATGTGTTATGCCTTGTGTAATAAAGCGTTCAGAGATACATTCCGGCTTCTCCTTCTGT
GCCGGTGGGATAAGAGGCGCTGGCGCAAAATCCCCAAACGGCCCGGGTCAGTTCACAGAACACCTAGCAG
ACAATGTATCGATACCGGTGGACGCACCGGTGAATTCGATGAGGCCAGCACCACCGTGTCTAAGACCGAG
ACTTCTCAGGTGGCCCCTGCCTAATCTAGAGGGCCCGTTTAAACCCGCTGATCAGCCTCGACTGTGCCTT
CTAGTTGCCAGCCATCTGTTGTTTGCCCCTCCCCCGTGCCTTCCTTGACCCTGGAAGGTGCCACTCCCAC
TGTCCTTTCCTAATAAAATGAGGAAATTGCATCGCATTGTCTGAGTAGGTGTCATTCTATTCTGGGGGGT
GGGGTGGGGCAGGACAGCAAGGGGGAGGATTGGGAAGACAATAGCAGGCATGCTGGGGATGCGGTGGGCT
CTATGGCTTCTGAGGCGGAAAGAACCAGCTGGGGCTCTAGGGGGTATCCCC
[124 nt withheld, positions 3622-3745]
C
[91 nt withheld, positions 3747-3837]
A
[49 nt withheld, positions 3839-3887]
CCTTTGACGTTGGAGTCCACGTTCTTT
[37 nt withheld, positions 3915-3951]
ACCCTATCTCGGTCTATTCTTTTGATTTATAAGGGATTTTGCCGATTTCGGCCTATTGGTTAAAAAATGA
GCTGATTTAACAAAAATTTAACGCGAATTAATTCTGTGGAATGTGTGTCAGTTAGGGTGTGGAAAGTCCC
CAGGCTCCCCAGCAGGCAGAAGTATGCAAAGCATGCATCTCAATTAGTCAGCAACCAGGTGTGGAAAGTC
CCCAGGCTCCCCAGCAGGCAGAAGTATGCAAAGCATGCATCTCAATTAGTCAGCAACCATAGTCCCGCCC
CTAACTCCGCCCATCCCGCCCCTAACTCCGCCCAGTTCCGCCCATTCTCCGCCCCATGGCTGACTAATTT
TTTTTATTTATGCAGAGGCCGAGGCCGCCTCTGCCTCTGAGCTATTCCAGAAGTAGTGAGGAGGCTTTTT
TGGAGGCCTAGGCTTTTGCAAAAAGCTCCCGGGAGCTTGTATATCCATTTTCGGATCTGATCAAGAGACA
GGATGAGGATCGTTTCGCATGATTGAACAAGATGGATTGCACGCAGGTTCTCCGGCCGCTTGGGTGGAGA
GGCTATTCGGCTATGACTGGGCACAACAGACAATCGGCTGCTCTGATGCCGCCGTGTTCCGGCTGTCAGC
GCAGGGGCGCCCGGTTCTTTTTGTCAAGACCGACCTGTCCGGTGCCCTGAATGAACTGCAGGACGAGGCA
GCGCGGCTATCGTGGCTGGCCACGACGGGCGTTCCTTGCGCAGCTGTGCTCGACGTTGTCACTGAAGCGG
GAAGGGACTGGCTGCTATTGGGCGAAGTGCCGGGGCAGGATCTCCTGTCATCTCACCTTGCTCCTGCCGA
GAAAGTATCCATCATGGCTGATGCAATGCGGCGGCTGCATACGCTTGATCCGGCTACCTGCCCATTCGAC
CACCAAGCGAAACATCGCATCGAGCGAGCACGTACTCGGATGGAAGCCGGTCTTGTCGATCAGGATGATC
TGGACGAAGAGCATCAGGGGCTCGCGCCAGCCGAACTGTTCGCCAGGCTCAAGGCGCGCATGCCCGACGG
CGAGGATCTCGTCGTGACCCATGGCGATGCCTGCTTGCCGAATATCATGGTGGAAAATGGCCGCTTTTCT
GGATTCATCGACTGTGGCCGGCTGGGTGTGGCGGACCGCTATCAGGACATAGCGTTGGCTACCCGTGATA
TTGCTGAAGAGCTTGGCGGCGAATGGGCTGACCGCTTCCTCGTGCTTTACGGTATCGCCGCTCCCGATTC
GCAGCGCATCGCCTTCTATCGCCTTCTTGACGAGTTCTTCTGAGCGGGACTCTGGGGTTCGAAATGACCG
ACCAAGCGACGCCCAACCTGCCATCACGAGATTTCGATTCCACCGCCGCCTTCTATGAAAGGTTGGGCTT
CGGAATCGTTTTCCGGGACGCCGGCTGGATGATCCTCCAGCGCGGGGATCTCATGCTGGAGTTCTTCGCC
CACCCCAACTTGTTTATTGCAGCTTATAATGGTTACAAATAAAGCAATAGCATCACAAATTTCACAAATA
AAGCATTTTTTTCACTGCATTCTAGTTGTGGTTTGTCCAAACTCATCAATGTATCTTATCATGTCTGTAT
ACCGTCGACCTCTAGCTAGAGCTTGGCGTAATCATGGTCATAGCTGTTTCCTGTGTGAAATTGTTATCCG
CTCACAATTCCACACAACATACGAGCCGGAAGCATAAAGTGTAAAGCCTGGGGTGCCTAATGAGTGAGCT
AACTCACATTAATTGCGTTGCGCTCACTGCCCGCTTTCCAGTCGGGAAACCTGTCGTGCCAGCTGCATTA
ATGAATCGGCCAACGCGCGGGGAGAGGCGGTTTGCGTATTGGGCGCTCTTCCGCTTCCTCGCTCACTGAC
TCGCTGCGCTCGGTCGTTCGGCTGCGGCGAGCGGTATCAGCTCACTCAAAGGCGGTAATACGGTTATCCA
CAGAATCAGGGGATAACGCAGGAAAGAACATGTGAGCAAAAGGCCAGCAAAAGGCCAGGAACCGTAAAAA
GGCCGCGTTGCTGGCGTTTTTCCATAGGCTCCGCCCCCCTGACGAGCATCACAAAAATCGACGCTCAAGT
CAGAGGTGGCGAAACCCGACAGGACTATAAAGATACCAGGCGTTTCCCCCTGGAAGCTCCCTCGTGCGCT
CTCCTGTTCCGACCCTGCCGCTTACCGGATACCTGTCCGCCTTTCTCCCTTCGGGAAGCGTGGCGCTTTC
TCATAGCTCACGCTGTAGGTATCTCAGTTCGGTGTAGGTCGTTCGCTCCAAGCTGGGCTGTGTGCACGAA
CCCCCCGTTCAGCCCGACCGCTGCGCCTTATCCGGTAACTATCGTCTTGAGTCCAACCCGGTAAGACACG
ACTTATCGCCACTGGCAGCAGCCACTGGTAACAGGATTAGCAGAGCGAGGTATGTAGGCGGTGCTACAGA
GTTCTTGAAGTGGTGGCCTAACTACGGCTACACTAGAAGAACGGTATTTGGTATCTGCGCTCTGCTGAAG
CCAGTTACCTTCGGAAAAAGAGTTGGTAGCTCTTGATCCGGCAAACAAACCACCGCTGGTAGCGGTGGTT
TTTTTGTTTGCAAGCAGCAGATTACGCGCAGAAAAAAAGGATCTCAAGAAGATCCTTTGATCTTTTCTAC
GGGGTCTGACGCTCAGTGGAACGAAAACTCACGTTAAGGGATTTTGGTCATGAGATTATCAAAAAGGATC
TTCACCTAGATCCTTTTAAATTAAAAATGAAGTTTTAAATCAATCTAAAGTATATATGAGTAAACTTGGT
CTGACAGTTACCAATGCTTAATCAGTGAGGCACCTATCTCAGCGATCTGTCTATTTCGTTCATCCATAGT
TGCCTGACTCCCCGTCGTGTAGATAACTACGATACGGGAGGGCTTACCATCTGGCCCCAGTGCTGCAATG
ATACCGCGAGACCCACGCTCACCGGCTCC
Features (pLannotate 1.2.2; 21 found; start..end, strand, type, name):
    700..804     -  promoter       AmpR promoter: bla
    863..915     -  misc_feature   bom (fragment): basis of mobility region from pBR322
   1070..1449    +  enhancer       CMV enhancer: human cytomegalovirus immediate early enhancer
   1450..1653    +  promoter       CMV promoter: human cytomegalovirus (CMV) immediate early promoter
   1649..1682    +  LTR            5' LTR (truncated) (fragment): truncated 5' long terminal repeat (LTR) from HIV-1
   1698..1716    +  promoter       T7 promoter: promoter for bacteriophage T7 RNA polymerase
   1815..1835    +  CDS            3xFLAG (fragment): three tandem FLAG® epitope tags
   1848..3227    +  CDS            CHRM1: ACM1_HUMAN - Experimental evidence at protein level: Swiss-Prot protein existence level 1. The muscarinic acetylcholine receptor mediates various cellular responses, including inhibition of adenylate cyclase, breakdown of phosphoinositides and modulation of potassium channels through the action of G proteins. Primary transducing effect is Pi turnover. From Homo sapiens (Human).
   3352..3576    +  polyA_signal   bGH poly(A) signal: bovine growth hormone polyadenylation signal
   3580..3601    +  promoter       SV40 promoter (fragment): SV40 enhancer and early promoter
   3622..4050    +  rep_origin     f1 ori (sequence partly withheld): f1 bacteriophage origin of replication; arrow indicates direction of (+) strand synthesis
   4064..4393    +  promoter       SV40 promoter: SV40 enhancer and early promoter
   4460..5251    +  CDS            neo: KKA2_KLEPN - Also known as kan, nptII. Experimental evidence at protein level: Swiss-Prot protein existence level 1. Resistance to kanamycin, neomycin, paromomycin, ribostamycin, butirosin and gentamicin B. From Klebsiella pneumoniae.
   5275..5433    +  CDS            ble (fragment): BLE_KLEPN - Experimental evidence at protein level: Swiss-Prot protein existence level 1. Binding protein with a strong affinity to the bleomycin family of antibiotics. Binds to CL990; an antimitotic-antibiotic compound. From Klebsiella pneumoniae.
   5428..5549    +  polyA_signal   SV40 poly(A) signal: SV40 polyadenylation signal
   5622..5638    -  protein_bind   lac operator: The lac repressor binds to the lac operator to inhibit transcription in E. coli. This inhibition can be relieved by adding lactose or isopropyl-β-D-thiogalactopyranoside (IPTG). lac repressor encoded by lacI
   5646..5676    -  promoter       lac promoter: promoter for the E. coli lac operon
   5691..5712    -  protein_bind   CAP binding site: CAP binding activates transcription in the presence of cAMP. E. coli catabolite activator protein
   5725..5817    -  CDS            lacI (fragment): lac repressor; lacI; The lac repressor binds to the lac operator to inhibit transcription in E. coli. This inhibition can be relieved by adding lactose or isopropyl-β-D-thiogalactopyranoside (IPTG).
   6000..6588    -  rep_origin     ori: high-copy-number ColE1/pMB1/pBR322/pUC origin of replication
   6759..699     -  CDS            AmpR (across the origin): β-lactamase; bla; confers resistance to ampicillin, carbenicillin, and related antibiotics
