[The description below was written by a language model from this plasmid's Addgene catalogue record and pLannotate feature annotations shown in this document.]
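Description:
CHRM1-DuET is a mammalian expression plasmid built on the pcDNA 3.1 (+) backbone that carries the human muscarinic acetylcholine receptor M1 (CHRM1), a class A G protein-coupled receptor. It is propagated in E. coli as a high-copy plasmid through a ColE1/pUC-type origin and selected with ampicillin via the β-lactamase gene. An f1 origin is also present. For selection in mammalian cells, the backbone provides a neomycin/kanamycin phosphotransferase cassette driven by the SV40 enhancer/early promoter and terminated by the SV40 polyadenylation signal. Several small annotated fragments (bom, lac promoter/operator, lacI, ble and an HIV-1 LTR fragment) appear to be backbone remnants or short sequence matches rather than functional parts of the design.

The receptor open reading frame sits downstream of the CMV immediate early enhancer and promoter and is followed by the bovine growth hormone polyadenylation signal, giving strong constitutive expression in transfected mammalian cells. A T7 promoter between the CMV promoter and the insert also allows in vitro transcription. In the DuET format, the receptor is preceded by a cleavable hemagglutinin signal peptide, which promotes membrane insertion and is removed during processing, then by an N-terminal FLAG epitope. A 1D4 epitope is fused at the C terminus. The feature table detects the FLAG sequence (as a partial 3xFLAG match) just upstream of the CHRM1 coding region, but the signal peptide and 1D4 tag are not annotated and are known only from the catalogue description. The dual tags permit capture and detection from opposite ends of the receptor. The construct is described as optimized for mammalian expression and proteomics studies, and the associated work concerns multiplexed selectivity screening of anti-GPCR antibodies.
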