Addgene plasmid #213207: CHRM1-DuET
Purpose: The DuET construct encodes the named human GPCR engineered with a cleaved hemagglutinin signal peptide, a 5' FLAG and a 3' 1D4 epitope tag optimized for expression in mammalian cells and proteomics studies.
Depositing lab: Thomas Sakmar. Publication: Multiplexed selectivity screening of anti-GPCR antibodies. Dahl L, Kotliar IB, Bendes A, Dodig-Crnkovic T, Fromm S, Elofsson A, Uhlen M, Sakmar TP, Schwenk JM. Sci Adv. 2023 May 3;9(18):eadf9297. doi: 10.1126/sciadv.adf9297. Epub 2023 May 3. PubMed 37134173.
Backbone
  Vector backbone: pcDNA 3.1 (+)
  Vector type: Mammalian Expression
Growth in bacteria
  Bacterial resistance: Ampicillin, 100 μg/mL
  Growth temperature: 37°C
  Growth strain: DH5alpha
  Copy number: High Copy
Gene/Insert
  Gene/Insert name: CHRM1 (alt name: Cholinergic receptor muscarinic 1)
  Species: H. sapiens (human)
  Entrez Gene: CHRM1 (a.k.a. HM1, M1, M1R)
  Promoter: CMV, T7
  Tag / fusion protein: FLAG (N terminal on insert); 1D4 (C terminal on insert)
  Cloning method: Gibson Cloning
Terms and licenses: Academic/Nonprofit Terms; Industry Terms: Not Available to Industry
Depositor comments: Class: A, Family: Acetylcholine (muscarinic). Ensembl ID: ENSG00000168539, Uniprot ID: P11229
How to cite: CHRM1-DuET was a gift from Thomas Sakmar (Addgene plasmid # 213207 ; http://n2t.net/addgene:213207 ; RRID:Addgene_213207)
